Addgene plasmid #64271: MSGV Rh Acceptor
Purpose: (Empty Backbone) Retroviral golden gate cloning vector for expression of functional Rhesus Macaque T-Cell Receptor genes
Depositing lab: David Ott. Depositing organization: National Cancer Institute (NCI). Publication: Production of retroviral constructs for effective transfer and expression of T-cell receptor genes using Golden Gate cloning. Coren LV, Jain S, Trivett MT, Ohlen C, Ott DE. Biotechniques. 2015 Mar 1;58(3):135-9. doi: 10.2144/000114265. eCollection 2015. PubMed 25757546.
Backbone
  Vector backbone: pMSGV
  Backbone manufacturer: Richard Morgan NCI
  Backbone size (bp): 6700
  Modifications to backbone: TCR cloning insert: TCR V region gene acceptor/constant region genes
  Vector type: Retroviral
Growth in bacteria
  Bacterial resistance: Ampicillin, 100 μg/mL
  Growth temperature: 30°C
  Growth strain: Top10
  Copy number: High Copy
Gene/Insert
  Cloning method: Restriction Enzyme
Terms and licenses: Academic/Nonprofit Terms; Industry Terms: Not Available to Industry
How to cite: MSGV Rh Acceptor was a gift from David Ott (Addgene plasmid # 64271 ; http://n2t.net/addgene:64271 ; RRID:Addgene_64271)
