[The description below was written by a language model from this plasmid's Addgene catalogue record and the feature table of its GenBank file.]
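Description:
MSGV Rh Acceptor is an empty gammaretroviral cloning vector of about 6.7 kb built on the pMSGV backbone, designed to receive rhesus macaque T-cell receptor (TCR) sequences by Golden Gate assembly. The proviral portion is bounded by 5' and 3' long terminal repeats annotated as derived from murine embryonic stem cell virus. Primer-binding annotations just downstream of the 5' LTR point to MSCV/MMLV-type leader sequence that includes the psi packaging region, although the packaging signal itself is not annotated as a feature. No internal promoter is annotated, so expression of the payload presumably comes from the 5' LTR, as is usual for this vector family. The bacterial portion carries a high-copy ColE1/pUC-type origin and a beta-lactamase gene with its own promoter for ampicillin selection. It also contains remnants of a lac promoter, operator and CAP site left over from the parental cloning plasmid.

According to the catalogue entry, the backbone was modified with a TCR cloning insert that combines an acceptor site for V-region genes with TCR constant-region genes. The variable segments of a chosen rhesus TCR can therefore be dropped in to reconstitute complete receptor chains. The feature table does not annotate these constant regions, the Golden Gate (type IIS) sites or any linker between the chains. The stretch between the leader region and the 3' LTR shows only a short multiple cloning site just before the LTR, so the detailed layout of the acceptor cassette cannot be described from this record. Once loaded with variable regions and packaged into retroviral particles, the vector is intended to transfer and express functional rhesus macaque TCRs in target cells.
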