LOCUS       Exported 6704 bp ds-DNA circular SYN 23-JAN-2023
DEFINITION  Retroviral golden gate cloning vector for expression of functional
            Rhesus Macaque T-Cell Receptor genes.
ACCESSION   .
VERSION     .
KEYWORDS    MSGV Rh Acceptor
SOURCE      synthetic DNA construct
  ORGANISM  synthetic DNA construct
REFERENCE   1 (bases 1 to 6704)
  AUTHORS   Coren LV, Jain S, Trivett MT, Ohlen C, Ott DE
  TITLE     Production of retroviral constructs for effective transfer and
            expression of T-cell receptor genes using Golden Gate cloning.
  JOURNAL   Biotechniques. 2015 Mar 1;58(3):135-9. doi: 10.2144/000114265.
            eCollection 2015.
  PUBMED    25757546
REFERENCE   2 (bases 1 to 6704)
  AUTHORS   .
  TITLE     Direct Submission
  JOURNAL   Exported Jan 23, 2023 from SnapGene Server 1.1.58
            http://www.snapgene.com
FEATURES             Location/Qualifiers
     source          1..6704
                     /organism="synthetic DNA construct"
                     /mol_type="other DNA"
     primer_bind     1356..1378
                     /label=pLXSN 5'
                     /note="Murine stem cell virus, forward primer. Also called
                     MSCV"
     primer_bind     1394..1410
                     /label=pBABE 5'
                     /note="Psi packaging signal, forward primer for pBABE
                     vectors"
     primer_bind     1748..1764
                     /label=pBMN 5'
                     /note="MMLV sequence, for inserts in pBMN retroviral
                     vector"
     misc_feature    2923..2975
                     /label=MCS
                     /note="multiple cloning site"
     LTR             3019..3533
                     /label=3' LTR
                     /note="3' long terminal repeat from murine embryonic stem
                     cell virus"
     protein_bind    3705..3721
                     /label=lac operator
                     /bound_moiety="lac repressor encoded by lacI"
                     /note="The lac repressor binds to the lac operator to
                     inhibit transcription in E. coli. This inhibition can be
                     relieved by adding lactose or
                     isopropyl-beta-D-thiogalactopyranoside (IPTG)."
     promoter        complement(3729..3759)
                     /label=lac promoter
                     /note="promoter for the E. coli lac operon"
     protein_bind    3774..3795
                     /label=CAP binding site
                     /bound_moiety="E. coli catabolite activator protein"
                     /note="CAP binding activates transcription in the presence
                     of cAMP."
     primer_bind     complement(3912..3929)
                     /label=L4440
                     /note="L4440 vector, forward primer"
     rep_origin      complement(4083..4671)
                     /direction=LEFT
                     /label=ori
                     /note="high-copy-number ColE1/pMB1/pBR322/pUC origin of
                     replication"
     primer_bind     complement(4163..4182)
                     /label=pBR322ori-F
                     /note="pBR322 origin, forward primer"
     CDS             complement(4842..5702)
                     /codon_start=1
                     /gene="bla"
                     /product="beta-lactamase"
                     /label=AmpR
                     /note="confers resistance to ampicillin, carbenicillin, and
                     related antibiotics"
                     /translation="MSIQHFRVALIPFFAAFCLPVFAHPETLVKVKDAEDQLGARVGYI
                     ELDLNSGKILESFRPEERFPMMSTFKVLLCGAVLSRIDAGQEQLGRRIHYSQNDLVEYS
                     PVTEKHLTDGMTVRELCSAAITMSDNTAANLLLTTIGGPKELTAFLHNMGDHVTRLDRW
                     EPELNEAIPNDERDTTMPVAMATTLRKLLTGELLTLASRQQLIDWMEADKVAGPLLRSA
                     LPAGWFIADKSGAGERGSRGIIAALGPDGKPSRIVVIYTTGSQATMDERNRQIAEIGAS
                     LIKHW"
     primer_bind     5465..5484
                     /label=Amp-R
                     /note="Ampicillin resistance gene, reverse primer"
     promoter        complement(5703..5807)
                     /gene="bla"
                     /label=AmpR promoter
     primer_bind     5875..5893
                     /label=pBRforEco
                     /note="pBR322 vectors, upsteam of EcoRI site, forward
                     primer"
     primer_bind     complement(5931..5953)
                     /label=pGEX 3'
                     /note="pGEX vectors, reverse primer"
     primer_bind     6053..6072
                     /label=pRS-marker
                     /note="pRS vectors, use to sequence yeast selectable
                     marker"
     primer_bind     6266..6288
                     /label=M13/pUC Forward
                     /note="In lacZ gene"
     primer_bind     6280..6297
                     /label=M13 Forward
                     /note="In lacZ gene. Also called M13-F20 or M13 (-21)
                     Forward"
     primer_bind     6281..6297
                     /label=M13 fwd
                     /note="common sequencing primer, one of multiple similar
                     variants"
     primer_bind     6496..6515
                     /label=pBRrevBam
                     /note="pBR322 vectors, tet region, downstream of BamHI,
                     reverse primer"
     LTR             6703..516
                     /label=5' LTR
                     /note="5' long terminal repeat from murine embryonic stem
                     cell virus"
ORIGIN
        1 tgaaagaccc cacctgtagg tttggcaagc tagcttaagt aacgccattt tgcaaggcat
       61 ggaaaataca taactgagaa tagagaagtt cagatcaagg ttaggaacag agagacagca
      121 gaatatgggc caaacaggat atctgtggta agcagttcct gccccggctc agggccaaga
      181 acagatggtc cccagatgcg gtcccgccct cagcagtttc tagagaacca tcagatgttt
      241 ccagggtgcc ccaaggacct gaaaatgacc ctgtgcctta tttgaactaa ccaatcagtt
      301 cgcttctcgc ttctgttcgc gcgcttctgc tccccgagct caataaaaga gcccacaacc
      361 cctcactcgg cgcgccagtc ctccgataga ctgcgtcgcc cgggtacccg tattcccaat
      421 aaagcctctt gctgtttgca tccgaatcgt ggactcgctg atccttggga gggtctcctc
      481 agattgattg actgcccacc tcgggggtct ttcatttgga ggttccaccg agatttggag
      541 acccctgcct agggaccacc gacccccccg ccgggaggta agctggccag cggtcgtttc
      601 gtgtctgtct ctgtctttgt gcgtgtttgt gccggcatct aatgtttgcg cctgcgtctg
      661 tactagttag ctaactagct ctgtatctgg cggacccgtg gtggaactga cgagttcgga
      721 acacccggcc gcaaccctgg gagacgtccc agggacttcg ggggccgttt ttgtggcccg
      781 acctgagtcc taaaatcccg atcgtttagg actctttggt gcacccccct tagaggaggg
      841 atatgtggtt ctggtaggag acgagaacct aaaacagttc ccgcctccgt ctgaattttt
      901 gctttcggtt tgggaccgaa gccgcgccgc gcgtcttgtc tgctgcagca tcgttctgtg
      961 ttgtctctgt ctgactgtgt ttctgtattt gtctgagaat atgggcccgg gctagcctgt
     1021 taccactccc ttaagtttga ccttaggtca ctggaaagat gtcgagcgga tcgctcacaa
     1081 ccagtcggta gatgtcaaga agagacgttg ggttaccttc tgctctgcag aatggccaac
     1141 ctttaacgtc ggatggccgc gagacggcac ctttaaccga gacctcatca cccaggttaa
     1201 gatcaaggtc ttttcacctg gcccgcatgg acacccagac caggtcccct acatcgtgac
     1261 ctgggaagcc ttggcttttg acccccctcc ctgggtcaag ccctttgtac accctaagcc
     1321 tccgcctcct cttcctccat ccgccccgtc tctccccctt gaacctcctc gttcgacccc
     1381 gcctcgatcc tccctttatc cagccctcac tccttctcta ggcgccccca tatggccata
     1441 tgagatctta tatggggcac ccccgcccct tgtaaacttc cctgaccctg acatgacaag
     1501 agttactaac agcccctctc tccaagctca cttacaggct ctctacttag tccagcacga
     1561 agtctggaga cctctggcgg cagcctacca agaacaactg gaccgaccgg tggtacctca
     1621 cccttaccga gtcggcgaca cagtgtgggt ccgccgacac cagactaaga acctagaacc
     1681 tcgctggaaa ggaccttaca cagtcctgct gaccaccccc accgccctca aagtagacgg
     1741 catcgcagct tggatacacg ccgcccacgt gaaggctgcc gaccccgggg gtggaccatc
     1801 ctctagaccg ccatgttaat taagccacca agtcttcttt ttttgaagac ttcagaaccc
     1861 cgaccccgcc gtgtatcagc tgagaggcag caagagcaac gacaccagcg tgtgcctgtt
     1921 caccgacttc gacagcgtga tgaacgtgtc ccagagcaag gacagcgacg tgcacatcac
     1981 cgacaagaca gtgctggaca tgcggagcat ggacttcaag agcaatggcg ccgtggcctg
     2041 gtccaacaag agcgactttg cctgcaccag cgccttcaag gactccgtga tccccgccga
     2101 cacattcttc ccaggcaccg agagcgtgtg cgacgccaac ctggtggaaa agtccttcga
     2161 gacagacatg aacctgaact tccagaacct gtccgtgatc ggcttccgga tcctgctgct
     2221 gaaagtggcc ggcttcaacc tgctgatgac cctgagactg tggtccagcc gggccaagag
     2281 atctggcagc ggcgccacca atttcagcct gctgaaacag gccggggacg tggaagagaa
     2341 ccctaagtct tctttttgaa gacttgatct gaagaaggtg ttccccccaa aggtggccgt
     2401 gttcgagcca tctgaggccg agatctccca cacccagaaa gccaccctcg tgtgtctggc
     2461 caccggcttc taccccgacc acgtggaact gtcttggtgg gtcaacggca aagaggtgca
     2521 cagcggcgtg tccaccgatc cccagcctct gaaagaacag cccgccctgg aagatagccg
     2581 gtactgcctg agcagcagac tgagagtgtc cgccaccttc tggcacaacc cccggaacca
     2641 cttcagatgc caggtgcagt tctacggcct gagcgaggac gacgagtgga ccgaggacag
     2701 agacaagcct atcacacaga aaatcagcgc cgaagtgtgg ggcagagccg actgcggctt
     2761 tacaagcgtg tcctatcagc agggcgtgct gagcgccacc atcctgtacg agattctgct
     2821 gggcaaggcc accctgtacg ccgtgctggt gtctgccctg atgctgatgg caatggtcaa
     2881 gcggaaggac ttctagcggc cgctacgtag atcgacggat ccctcgagct caagcttcga
     2941 attctgcagt cgacggtacc gcgggcccgg gatccgataa aataaaagat tttatttagt
     3001 ctccagaaaa aggggggaat gaaagacccc acctgtaggt ttggcaagct agcttaagta
     3061 acgccatttt gcaaggcatg gaaaatacat aactgagaat agagaagttc agatcaaggt
     3121 taggaacaga gagacagcag aatatgggcc aaacaggata tctgtggtaa gcagttcctg
     3181 ccccggctca gggccaagaa cagatggtcc ccagatgcgg tcccgccctc agcagtttct
     3241 agagaaccat cagatgtttc cagggtgccc caaggacctg aaatgaccct gtgccttatt
     3301 tgaactaacc aatcagttcg cttctcgctt ctgttcgcgc gcttctgctc cccgagctca
     3361 ataaaagagc ccacaacccc tcactcggcg cgccagtcct ccgatagact gcgtcgcccg
     3421 ggtacccgtg tatccaataa accctcttgc agttgcatcc gacttgtggt ctcgctgttc
     3481 cttgggaggg tctcctctga gtgattgact acccgtcagc gggggtcttt catgggtaac
     3541 agtttcttga agttggagaa caacattctg agggtaggag tcgaatatta agtaatcctg
     3601 actcaattag ccactgtttt gaatccacat actccaatac tcctgaaatc catcgatgga
     3661 gttcattatg gacagcgcag aaagagctgg ggagaattgt gaaattgtta tccgctcaca
     3721 attccacaca acatacgagc cggaagcata aagtgtaaag cctggggtgc ctaatgagtg
     3781 agctaactca cattaattgc gttgcgctca ctgcccgctt tccagtcggg aaacctgtcg
     3841 tgccagctgc attaatgaat cggccaacgc gcggggagag gcggtttgcg tattgggcgc
     3901 tcttccgctt cctcgctcac tgactcgctg cgctcggtcg ttcggctgcg gcgagcggta
     3961 tcagctcact caaaggcggt aatacggtta tccacagaat caggggataa cgcaggaaag
     4021 aacatgtgag caaaaggcca gcaaaaggcc aggaaccgta aaaaggccgc gttgctggcg
     4081 tttttccata ggctccgccc ccctgacgag catcacaaaa atcgacgctc aagtcagagg
     4141 tggcgaaacc cgacaggact ataaagatac caggcgtttc cccctggaag ctccctcgtg
     4201 cgctctcctg ttccgaccct gccgcttacc ggatacctgt ccgcctttct cccttcggga
     4261 agcgtggcgc tttctcatag ctcacgctgt aggtatctca gttcggtgta ggtcgttcgc
     4321 tccaagctgg gctgtgtgca cgaacccccc gttcagcccg accgctgcgc cttatccggt
     4381 aactatcgtc ttgagtccaa cccggtaaga cacgacttat cgccactggc agcagccact
     4441 ggtaacagga ttagcagagc gaggtatgta ggcggtgcta cagagttctt gaagtggtgg
     4501 cctaactacg gctacactag aaggacagta tttggtatct gcgctctgct gaagccagtt
     4561 accttcggaa aaagagttgg tagctcttga tccggcaaac aaaccaccgc tggtagcggt
     4621 ggtttttttg tttgcaagca gcagattacg cgcagaaaaa aaggatctca agaagatcct
     4681 ttgatctttt ctacggggtc tgacgctcag tggaacgaaa actcacgtta agggattttg
     4741 gtcatgagat tatcaaaaag gatcttcacc tagatccttt taaattaaaa atgaagtttt
     4801 aaatcaatct aaagtatata tgagtaaact tggtctgaca gttaccaatg cttaatcagt
     4861 gaggcaccta tctcagcgat ctgtctattt cgttcatcca tagttgcctg actccccgtc
     4921 gtgtagataa ctacgatacg ggagggctta ccatctggcc ccagtgctgc aatgataccg
     4981 cgagacccac gctcaccggc tccagattta tcagcaataa accagccagc cggaagggcc
     5041 gagcgcagaa gtggtcctgc aactttatcc gcctccatcc agtctattaa ttgttgccgg
     5101 gaagctagag taagtagttc gccagttaat agtttgcgca acgttgttgc cattgctaca
     5161 ggcatcgtgg tgtcacgctc gtcgtttggt atggcttcat tcagctccgg ttcccaacga
     5221 tcaaggcgag ttacatgatc ccccatgttg tgcaaaaaag cggttagctc cttcggtcct
     5281 ccgatcgttg tcagaagtaa gttggccgca gtgttatcac tcatggttat ggcagcactg
     5341 cataattctc ttactgtcat gccatccgta agatgctttt ctgtgactgg tgagtactca
     5401 accaagtcat tctgagaata gtgtatgcgg cgaccgagtt gctcttgccc ggcgtcaata
     5461 cgggataata ccgcgccaca tagcagaact ttaaaagtgc tcatcattgg aaaacgttct
     5521 tcggggcgaa aactctcaag gatcttaccg ctgttgagat ccagttcgat gtaacccact
     5581 cgtgcaccca actgatcttc agcatctttt actttcacca gcgtttctgg gtgagcaaaa
     5641 acaggaaggc aaaatgccgc aaaaaaggga ataagggcga cacggaaatg ttgaatactc
     5701 atactcttcc tttttcaata ttattgaagc atttatcagg gttattgtct catgagcgga
     5761 tacatatttg aatgtattta gaaaaataaa caaatagggg ttccgcgcac atttccccga
     5821 aaagtgccac ctgacgtcta agaaaccatt attatcatga cattaaccta taaaaatagg
     5881 cgtatcacga ggccctttcg tctcgcgcgt ttcggtgatg acggtgaaaa cctctgacac
     5941 atgcagctcc cggagacggt cacagcttgt ctgtaagcgg atgccgggag cagacaagcc
     6001 cgtcagggcg cgtcagcggg tgttggcggg tgtcggggct ggcttaacta tgcggcatca
     6061 gagcagattg tactgagagt gcaccatatg cggtgtgaaa taccgcacag atgcgtaagg
     6121 agaaaatacc gcatcaggcg ccattcgcca ttcaggctgc gcaactgttg ggaagggcga
     6181 tcggtgcggg cctcttcgct attacgccag ctggcgaaag ggggatgtgc tgcaaggcga
     6241 ttaagttggg taacgccagg gttttcccag tcacgacgtt gtaaaacgac ggccagtgcc
     6301 acgctctccc ttatgcgact cctgcattag gaagcagccc agtagtaggt tgaggccgtt
     6361 gagcaccgcc gccgcaagga atggtgcatg caaggagatg gcgcccaaca gtcccccggc
     6421 cacggggcct gccaccatac ccacgccgaa acaagcgctc atgagcccga agtggcgagc
     6481 ccgatcttcc ccatcggtga tgtcggcgat ataggcgcca gcaaccgcac ctgtggcgcc
     6541 ggtgatgccg gccacgatgc gtccggcgta gaggcgattt aaagacagga tatcagtggt
     6601 ccaggctcta gttttgactc aacaatatca ccagctgaag cctatagagt acgagccata
     6661 gataaaataa aagattttat ttagtctcca gaaaaagggg ggaa
//
