>Addgene plasmid #64271 | MSGV Rh Acceptor | addgene partial sequence | sequence record 109919 | pBMN5 5'-GCTTGGATACACGCCGC-3'
GTCTTCTTTTTTTGAAGACTTCAGAACCCCGACCCCGCCGTGTATCAGCTGAGAGGCAGCAAGAGCAACG
ACACCAGCGTGTGCCTGTTCACCGACTTCGACAGCGTGATGAACGTGTCCCAGAGCAAGGACAGCGACGT
GCACATCACCGACAAGACAGTGCTGGACATGCGGAGCATGGACTTCAAGAGCAATGGCGCCGTGGCCTGG
TCCAACAAGAGCGACTTTGCCTGCACCAGCGCCTTCAAGGACTCCGTGATCCCCGCCGACACATTCTTCC
CAGGCACCGAGAGCGTGTGCGACGCCAACCTGGTGGAAAAGTCCTTCGAGACAGACATGAACCTGAACTT
CCAGAACCTGTCCGTGATCGGCTTCCGGATCCTGCTGCTGAAAGTGGCCGGCTTCAACCTGCTGATGACC
CTGAGACTGTGGTCCAGCCGGGCCAAGAGATCTGGCAGCGGCGCCACCAATTTCAGCCTGCTGAAACAGG
CCGGGGACGTGGAAGAGAACCCTAAGTCTTCTTTTTGAAGACTTGATCTGAAGAAGGTGTTCCCCCCAAA
GGTGGCCGTGTTCGAGCCATCTGAGGCCGAGATCTCCCACACCCAGAAAGCCACCCTCGTGTGTCTGGCC
ACCGGCTTCTA
